>Addgene plasmid #116322 | pHAGE-EPHA3-D746N | addgene full sequence | sequence record 252581 | Addgene NGS Result
GCCAGGAACCGTAAAAAGGCCGCGTTGCTGGCGTTTTTCCATAGGCTCCGCCCCCCTGACGAGCATCACA
AAAATCGACGCTCAAGTCAGAGGTGGCGAAACCCGACAGGACTATAAAGATACCAGGCGTTTCCCCCTGG
AAGCTCCCTCGTGCGCTCTCCTGTTCCGACCCTGCCGCTTACCGGATACCTGTCCGCCTTTCTCCCTTCG
GGAAGCGTGGCGCTTTCTCATAGCTCACGCTGTAGGTATCTCAGTTCGGTGTAGGTCGTTCGCTCCAAGC
TGGGCTGTGTGCACGAACCCCCCGTTCAGCCCGACCGCTGCGCCTTATCCGGTAACTATCGTCTTGAGTC
CAACCCGGTAAGACACGACTTATCGCCACTGGCAGCAGCCACTGGTAACAGGATTAGCAGAGCGAGGTAT
GTAGGCGGTGCTACAGAGTTCTTGAAGTGGTGGCCTAACTACGGCTACACTAGAAGAACAGTATTTGGTA
TCTGCGCTCTGCTGAAGCCAGTTACCTTCGGAAAAAGAGTTGGTAGCTCTTGATCCGGCAAACAAACCAC
CGCTGGTAGCGGTGGTTTTTTTGTTTGCAAGCAGCAGATTACGCGCAGAAAAAAAGGATCTCAAGAAGAT
CCTTTGATCTTTTCTACGGGGTCTGACGCTCAGTGGAACGAAAACTCACGTTAAGGGATTTTGGTCATGA
GATTATCAAAAAGGATCTTCACCTAGATCCTTTTAAATTAAAAATGAAGTTTTAAATCAATCTAAAGTAT
ATATGAGTAAACTTGGTCTGACAGTTACCAATGCTTAATCAGTGAGGCACCTATCTCAGCGATCTGTCTA
TTTCGTTCATCCATAGTTGCCTGACTCCCCGTCGTGTAGATAACTACGATACGGGAGGGCTTACCATCTG
GCCCCAGTGCTGCAATGATACCGCGAGACCCACGCTCACCGGCTCCAGATTTATCAGCAATAAACCAGCC
AGCCGGAAGGGCCGAGCGCAGAAGTGGTCCTGCAACTTTATCCGCCTCCATCCAGTCTATTAATTGTTGC
CGGGAAGCTAGAGTAAGTAGTTCGCCAGTTAATAGTTTGCGCAACGTTGTTGCCATTGCTACAGGCATCG
TGGTGTCACGCTCGTCGTTTGGTATGGCTTCATTCAGCTCCGGTTCCCAACGATCAAGGCGAGTTACATG
ATCCCCCATGTTGTGCAAAAAAGCGGTTAGCTCCTTCGGTCCTCCGATCGTTGTCAGAAGTAAGTTGGCC
GCAGTGTTATCACTCATGGTTATGGCAGCACTGCATAATTCTCTTACTGTCATGCCATCCGTAAGATGCT
TTTCTGTGACTGGTGAGTACTCAACCAAGTCATTCTGAGAATAGTGTATGCGGCGACCGAGTTGCTCTTG
CCCGGCGTCAACACGGGATAATACCGCGCCACATAGCAGAACTTTAAAAGTGCTCATCATTGGAAAACGT
TCTTCGGGGCGAAAACTCTCAAGGATCTTACCGCTGTTGAGATCCAGTTCGATGTAACCCACTCGTGCAC
CCAACTGATCTTCAGCATCTTTTACTTTCACCAGCGTTTCTGGGTGAGCAAAAACAGGAAGGCAAAATGC
CGCAAAAAAGGGAATAAGGGCGACACGGAAATGTTGAATACTCATACTCTTCCTTTTTCAATATTATTGA
AGCATTTATCAGGGTTATTGTCTCATGAGCGGATACATATTTGAATGTATTTAGAAAAATAAACAAATAG
GGGTTCCGCGCACATTTCCCCGAAAAGTGCCACCTGACGTCTAAGAAACCATTATTATCATGACATTAAC
CTATAAAAATAGGCGTATCACGAGGCCCTTTCGTCTTCAAGAATGATCTAGCCCTTTCCTTAATTAACCC
GGGCCTCTCACTCTCTGATATTCATTTCTTTGCAAGTTATAAATACTGAATAATAAGATGACATGAACTA
CTACTGCTAGAGATTTTCCACACTGACTAAAAGGGTCTGAGGGATCTCTAGTTACCAGAGTCACACAACA
GACGGGCACACACTACTTGAAGCACTCAAGGCAAGCTTTATTGAGGCTTAAGCAGTGGGTTCCCTAGTTA
GCCAGAGAGCTCCCAGGCTCAGATCTGGTCTAACCAGAGAGACCCAGTACAGGCAAAAAGCAGCTGCTTA
TATGCAGGATCTGAGGGCTCGCCACTCCCCAGTCCCGCCCAGGCCACGCCTCCCTGGAAAGTCCCCAGCG
GAAAGTCCCTTGTAGCAAGCTCGATATCAGCAGTTCTTGAAGTACTCCGGATGCAGCTCTCGGGCCACGT
GATGAAATGCTAGGCGGCTGTCAAACCTCCACTCTAACACTTCTCTCTCCGGGTCATCCATCCCATGCAG
GCTCACAGGGTGTAACAAGCTGGTGTTCTCTCCTTTATTGGCCTCTTCTACCTTATCTGGCTCAACTGGT
ACTAGCTTGTAGCACCATCCAAAGGTCAGTGGATATCTGACCCCTGGCCCTGGTGTGTAGTTCTGCTAAT
CAGGGAAGTAGCCTTGTGTGTGGTAGATCCACAGATCAAGGATATCTTGTCTTCTTTGGGAGTGAATTAG
CCCTTCCAACTACTAAGTTTGTAGTACATATTTAACAAATACAATTTCTTTAAAATGAAAATAATTCAGA
GGAATCACAGGTTTAGAGTAAATGAAACCACAGGTAATTGGCAGTGGTAATAGGGTATGGGGTGGGAAGT
TTGGGATGATTTTGGTTAGCTTGAGTTATCCAGTTGATCCAGACATGATAAGATACATTGATGAGTTTGG
ACAAACCACAACTAGAATGCAGTGAAAAAAATGCTTTATTTGTGAAATTCGTAATCATGTCATAGCTGTT
TCCTGTGTGAAATTGTTATCCGCTCACAATTCCACACAACATACGAGCCGGAAGCATAAAGTGTAAAGCC
TGGGGTGCCTAATGAGTGAGCTAACTCACATTAATTGCGTTGCGCTCACTGCCCGCTTTCCAGTCGGGAA
ACCTGTCGTGCCACGGGGAGCTTTTTGCAAAAGCCTAGGCCTCCAAAAAAGCCTCCTCACTACTTCTGGA
ATAGCTCAGAGGCCGAGGCGGCCTCGGCCTCTGCATAAATAAAAAAAATTAGTCAGCCATGAGCTTGCTG
CATTAATGAATCGGCCAACGCGCGGGGAGAGGCGGTTTGCGTATTGGGCGCTCTTCCGCTTCCTCGCTCA
CTGACTCGCTGCGCTCGGTCGTTCGGCTGCGGCGAGCGGTATCAGCTCACTCAAAGGCGGTAATACGGTT
ATCCACAGAATCAGGGGATAACGCAGGAAAGAACATGTGAGCAAAAGGCCAGCAAAAG
Features (pLannotate 1.2.2; 13 found; start..end, strand, type, name):
     36..624     -  rep_origin     ori: high-copy-number ColE1/pMB1/pBR322/pUC origin of replication
    795..1655    -  CDS            AmpR: β-lactamase; bla; confers resistance to ampicillin, carbenicillin, and related antibiotics
   1656..1760    -  promoter       AmpR promoter: bla
   1965..2222    -  LTR            5' LTR (truncated): truncated 5' long terminal repeat (LTR) from HIV-1
   2270..2599    -  CDS            nef (fragment): NEF_HV1BR - Experimental evidence at protein level: Swiss-Prot protein existence level 1. Extracellular Nef protein targets CD4(+) T-lymphocytes for apoptosis by interacting with CXCR4 surface receptors (PubMed:14990729). From Human immunodeficiency virus type 1 group M subtype B (isolate BRU/LAI) (HIV-1).
   2766..2849    -  polyA_signal   SV40 poly(A) signal (fragment): SV40 polyadenylation signal
   2883..2899    -  protein_bind   lac operator: The lac repressor binds to the lac operator to inhibit transcription in E. coli. This inhibition can be relieved by adding lactose or isopropyl-β-D-thiogalactopyranoside (IPTG). lac repressor encoded by lacI
   2907..2937    -  promoter       lac promoter: promoter for the E. coli lac operon
   2952..2973    -  protein_bind   CAP binding site: CAP binding activates transcription in the presence of cAMP. E. coli catabolite activator protein
   2986..3023    -  CDS            lacI (fragment): lac repressor; lacI; The lac repressor binds to the lac operator to inhibit transcription in E. coli. This inhibition can be relieved by adding lactose or isopropyl-β-D-thiogalactopyranoside (IPTG).
   3048..3141    -  rep_origin     SV40 ori (fragment): SV40 origin of replication
   3147..3201    -  CDS            lacI (fragment): lac repressor; lacI; The lac repressor binds to the lac operator to inhibit transcription in E. coli. This inhibition can be relieved by adding lactose or isopropyl-β-D-thiogalactopyranoside (IPTG).
   3203..3336    -  rep_origin     RSF ori (fragment): Plasmids containing the RSF 1030 origin of replication can be propagated in E. coli cells that contain additional plasmids with compatible origins.
