>Addgene plasmid #116322 | pHAGE-EPHA3-D746N | depositor partial sequence | sequence record 219196 | insert
ATGGATTGTCAGCTCTCCATCCTCCTCCTTCTCAGCTGCTCTGTTCTCGACAGCTTCGGGGAACTGATTC
CGCAGCCTTCCAATGAAGTCAATCTACTGGATTCAAAAACAATTCAAGGGGAGCTGGGCTGGATCTCTTA
TCCATCACATGGGTGGGAAGAGATCAGTGGTGTGGATGAACATTACACACCCATCAGGACTTACCAGGTG
TGCAATGTCATGGACCACAGTCAAAACAATTGGCTGAGAACAAACTGGGTCCCCAGGAACTCAGCTCAGA
AGATTTATGTGGAGCTCAAGTTCACTCTACGAGACTGCAATAGCATTCCATTGGTTTTAGGAACTTGCAA
GGAGACATTCAACCTGTACTACATGGAGTCTGATGATGATCATGGGGTGAAATTTCGAGAGCATCAGTTT
ACAAAGATTGACACCATTGCAGCTGATGAAAGTTTCACTCAAATGGATCTTGGGGACCGTATTCTGAAGC
TCAACACTGAGATTAGAGAAGTAGGTCCTGTCAACAAGAAGGGATTTTATTTGGCATTTCAAGATGTTGG
TGCTTGTGTTGCCTTGGTGTCTGTGAGAGTATACTTCAAAAAGTGCCCATTTACAGTGAAGAATCTGGCT
ATGTTTCCAGACACGGTACCCATGGACTCCCAGTCCCTGGTGGAGGTTAGAGGGTCTTGTGTCAACAATT
CTAAGGAGGAAGATCCTCCAAGGATGTACTGCAGTACAGAAGGCGAATGGCTTGTACCCATTGGCAAGTG
TTCCTGCAATGCTGGCTATGAAGAAAGAGGTTTTATGTGCCAAGCTTGTCGACCAGGTTTCTACAAGGCA
TTGGATGGTAATATGAAGTGTGCTAAGTGCCCGCCTCACAGTTCTACTCAGGAAGATGGTTCAATGAACT
GCAGGTGTGAGAATAATTACTTCCGGGCAGACAAAGACCCTCCATCCATGGCTTGTACCCGACCTCCATC
TTCACCAAGAAATGTTATCTCTAATATAAACGAGACCTCAGTTATCCTGGACTGGAGTTGGCCCCTGGAC
ACAGGAGGCCGGAAAGATGTTACCTTCAACATCATATGTAAAAAATGTGGGTGGAATATAAAACAGTGTG
AGCCATGCAGCCCAAATGTCCGCTTCCTCCCTCGACAGTTTGGACTCACCAACACCACGGTGACAGTGAC
AGACCTTCTGGCACATACTAACTACACCTTTGAGATTGATGCCGTTAATGGGGTGTCAGAGCTGAGCTCC
CCACCAAGACAGTTTGCTGCGGTCAGCATCACAACTAATCAGGCTGCTCCATCACCTGTCCTGACGATTA
AGAAAGATCGGACCTCCAGAAATAGCATCTCTTTGTCCTGGCAAGAACCTGAACATCCTAATGGGATCAT
ATTGGACTACGAGGTCAAATACTATGAAAAGCAGGAACAAGAAACAAGTTATACCATTCTGAGGGCAAGA
GGCACAAATGTTACCATCAGTAGCCTCAAGCCTGACACTATATACGTATTCCAAATCCGAGCCCGAACAG
CCGCTGGATATGGGACGAACAGCCGCAAGTTTGAGTTTGAAACTAGTCCAGACTCTTTCTCCATCTCTGG
TGAAAGTAGCCAAGTGGTCATGATCGCCATTTCAGCGGCAGTAGCAATTATTCTCCTCACTGTTGTCATC
TATGTTTTGATTGGGAGGTTCTGTGGCTATAAGTCAAAACATGGGGCAGATGAAAAAAGACTTCATTTTG
GCAATGGGCATTTAAAACTTCCAGGTCTCAGGACTTATGTTGACCCACATACATATGAAGACCCTACCCA
AGCTGTTCATGAGTTTGCCAAGGAATTGGATGCCACCAACATATCCATTGATAAAGTTGTTGGAGCAGGT
GAATTTGGAGAGGTGTGCAGTGGTCGCTTAAAACTTCCTTCAAAAAAAGAGATTTCAGTGGCCATTAAGA
CCCTGAAAGTTGGCTACACAGAAAAGCAGAGGAGAGACTTCCTGGGAGAAGCAAGCATTATGGGACAGTT
TGACCACCCCAATATCATTCGACTGGAAGGAGTTGTTACCAAAAGTAAGCCAGTTATGATTGTCACAGAA
TACATGGAGAATGGTTCCTTGGATAGTTTCCTACGTAAACACGATGCCCAGTTTACTGTCATTCAGCTAG
TGGGGATGCTTCGAGGGATAGCATCTGGCATGAAGTACCTGTCAGACATGGGCTATGTTCACCGAAACCT
CGCTGCTCGGAACATCTTGATCAACAGTAACTTGGTGTGTAAGGTTTCTGATTTCGGACTTTCGCGTGTC
CTGGAGGATGACCCAGAAGCTGCTTATACAACAAGAGGAGGGAAGATCCCAATCAGGTGGACATCACCAG
AAGCTATAGCCTACCGCAAGTTCACGTCAGCCAGCGATGTATGGAGTTATGGGATTGTTCTCTGGGAGGT
GATGTCTTATGGAGAGAGACCATACTGGGAGATGTCCAATCAGGATGTAATTAAAGCTGTAGATGAGGGC
TATCGACTGCCACCCCCCATGGACTGCCCAGCTGCCTTGTATCAGCTGATGCTGGACTGCTGGCAGAAAG
ACAGGAACAACAGACCCAAGTTTGAGCAGATTGTTAGTATTCTGGACAAGCTTATCCGGAATCCCGGCAG
CCTGAAGATCATCACCAGTGCAGCCGCAAGGCCATCAAACCTTCTTCTGGACCAAAGCAATGTGGATATC
ACTACCTTCCGCACAACAGGTGACTGGCTTAATGGTGTCTGGACAGCACACTGCAAGGAAATCTTCACGG
GTGTGGAGTACAGTTCTTGTGACACAATAGCCAAGATTTCCACAGATGACATGAAAAAGGTTGGTGTCAC
CGTGGTTGGGCCACAGAAGAAGATCATCAGTAGCATTAAAGCTCTAGAAACGCAATCAAAGAATGGCCCA
GTTCCCGTGTAA
